>Addgene plasmid #119308 | PHAGE-P CMVt N-HA hE6-AP I (G20V) | addgene full sequence | sequence record 237895 | Addgene NGS Result
TGGAAGGGCTAATTCACTCCCAAAGAAGACAAGATATCCTTGATCTGTGGATCTACCACACACAAGGCTA
CTTCCCTGATTAGCAGAACTACACACCAGGGCCAGGGGTCAGATATCCACTGACCTTTGGATGGTGCTAC
AAGCTAGTACCAGTTGAGCCAGATAAGGTAGAAGAGGCCAATAAAGGAGAGAACACCAGCTTGTTACACC
CTGTGAGCCTGCATGGGATGGATGACCCGGAGAGAGAAGTGTTAGAGTGGAGGTTTGACAGCCGCCTAGC
ATTTCATCACGTGGCCCGAGAGCTGCATCCGGAGTACTTCAAGAACTGCTGATATCGAGCTTGCTACAAG
GGACTTTCCGCTGGGGACTTTCCAGGGAGGCGTGGCCTGGGCGGGACTGGGGAGTGGCGAGCCCTCAGAT
CCTGCATATAAGCAGCTGCTTTTTGCCTGTACTGGGTCTCTCTGGTTAGACCAGATCTGAGCCTGGGAGC
TCTCTGGCTAACTAGGGAACCCACTGCTTAAGCCTCAATAAAGCTTGCCTTGAGTGCTTCAAGTAGTGTG
TGCCCGTCTGTTGTGTGACTCTGGTAACTAGAGATCCCTCAGACCCTTTTAGTCAGTGTGGAAAATCTCT
AGCAGTGGCGCCCGAACAGGGACTTGAAAGCGAAAGGGAAACCAGAGGAGCTCTCTCGACGCAGGACTCG
GCTTGCTGAAGCGCGCACGGCAAGAGGCGAGGGGCGGCGACTGGTGAGTACGCCAAAAATTTTGACTAGC
GGAGGCTAGAAGGAGAGAGATGGGTGCGAGAGCGTCAGTATTAAGCGGGGGAGAATTAGATCGCGATGGG
AAAAAATTCGGTTAAGGCCAGGGGGAAAGAAAAAATATAAATTAAAACATATAGTATGGGCAAGCAGGGA
GCTAGAACGATTCGCAGTTAATCCTGGCCTGTTAGAAACATCAGAAGGCTGTAGACAAATACTGGGACAG
CTACAACCATCCCTTCAGACAGGATCAGAAGAACTTAGATCATTATATAATACAGTAGCAACCCTCTATT
GTGTGCATCAAAGGATAGAGATAAAAGACACCAAGGAAGCTTTAGACAAGATAGAGGAAGAGCAAAACAA
AAGTAAGACCACCGCACAGCAAGCGGCCGGCCGCTGATCTTCAGACCTGGAGGAGGAGATATGAGGGACA
ATTGGAGAAGTGAATTATATAAATATAAAGTAGTAAAAATTGAACCATTAGGAGTAGCACCCACCAAGGC
AAAGAGAAGAGTGGTGCAGAGAGAAAAAAGAGCAGTGGGAATAGGAGCTTTGTTCCTTGGGTTCTTGGGA
GCAGCAGGAAGCACTATGGGCGCAGCGTCAATGACGCTGACGGTACAGGCCAGACAATTATTGTCTGGTA
TAGTGCAGCAGCAGAACAATTTGCTGAGGGCTATTGAGGCGCAACAGCATCTGTTGCAACTCACAGTCTG
GGGCATCAAGCAGCTCCAGGCAAGAATCCTGGCTGTGGAAAGATACCTAAAGGATCAACAGCTCCTGGGG
ATTTGGGGTTGCTCTGGAAAACTCATTTGCACCACTGCTGTGCCTTGGAATGCTAGTTGGAGTAATAAAT
CTCTGGAACAGATTTGGAATCACACGACCTGGATGGAGTGGGACAGAGAAATTAACAATTACACAAGCTT
AATACACTCCTTAATTGAAGAATCGCAAAACCAGCAAGAAAAGAATGAACAAGAATTATTGGAATTAGAT
AAATGGGCAAGTTTGTGGAATTGGTTTAACATAACAAATTGGCTGTGGTATATAAAATTATTCATAATGA
TAGTAGGAGGCTTGGTAGGTTTAAGAATAGTTTTTGCTGTACTTTCTATAGTGAATAGAGTTAGGCAGGG
ATATTCACCATTATCGTTTCAGACCCACCTCCCAACCCCGAGGGGACCCGACAGGCCCGAAGGAATAGAA
GAAGAAGGTGGAGAGAGAGACAGAGACAGATCCATTCGATTAGTGAACGGATCTCGACGGTATCGCCGAA
TTCACAAATGGCAGTATTCATCCACAATTTTAAAAGAAAAGGGGGGATTGGGGGGTACAGTGCAGGGGAA
AGAATAGTAGACATAATAGCAACAGACATACAAACTAAAGAATTACAAAAACAAATTACAAAAATTCAAA
ATTTTCGGGTTTATTACAGGGACAGCAGAGATCCAGTTTGGACTAGTGGAGTTCCGCGTTACATAACTTA
CGGTAAATGGCCCGCCTGGCTGACCGCCCAACGACCCCCGCCCATTGACGTCAATAATGACGTATGTTCC
CATAGTAACGCCAATAGGGACTTTCCATTGACGTCAATGGGTGGAGTATTTACGGTAAACTGCCCACTTG
GCAGTACATCAAGTGTATCATATGCCAAGTACGCCCCCTATTGACGTCAATGACGGTAAATGGCCCGCCT
GGCATTATGCCCAGTACATGACCTTATGGGACTTTCCTACTTGGCAGTACATCTACGTATTAGTCATCGC
TATTACCATGGTGATGCGGTTTTGGCAGTACATCAATGGGCGTGGATAGCGGTTTGACTCACGGGGATTT
CCAAGTCTCCACCCCATTGACGTCAATGGGAGTTTGTTTTGGCACCAAAATCAACGGGACTTTCCAAAAT
GTCGTAACAACTCCGCCCCATTGACGCAAATGGGCGGTAGGCGTGTACGGTGGGAGGTCTATATAAGCAG
AGCTCTCCCTATCAGTGATAGAGATCTCCCTATCAGTGATAGAGATCGTCGACGAGCTCGTTTAGTGAAC
CGTCAGATCGCCTGGAGACGCCATCCACGCTGTTTTGACCTCCATAGAAGACACCGGGACCGATCCAGCC
TCCGGACTCTAGCGTTTAAACGCTAGCCACCATGGCGTACCCATACGATGTTCCAGATTACGCTGCTCGA
GGTTATCAAACAAGTTTGTACAAAAAAGTTGGCATGAAGCGAGCAGCTGCAAAGCATCTAATAGAACGCT
ACTACCACCAGTTAACTGAGGTCTGTGGAAATGAAGCCTGCACGAATGAGTTTTGTGCTTCCTGTCCAAC
TTTTCTTCGTATGGATAATAATGCAGCAGCTATTAAAGCCCTCGAGCTTTATAAGATTAATGCAAAACTC
TGTGATCCTCATCCCTCCAAGAAAGGAGCAAGCTCAGCTTACCTTGAGAACTCGAAAGGTGCCCCCAACA
ACTCCTGCTCTGAGATAAAAATGAACAAGAAAGGCGCTAGAATTGATTTTAAAGATGTGACTTACTTAAC
AGAAGAGAAGGTATATGAAATTCTTGAATTATGTAGAGAAAGAGAGGATTATTCCCCTTTAATCCGTGTT
ATTGGAAGAGTTTTTTCTAGTGCTGAGGCATTGGTACAGAGCTTCCGGAAAGTTAAACAACACACCAAGG
AAGAACTGAAATCTCTTCAAGCAAAAGATGAAGACAAAGATGAAGATGAAAAGGAAAAAGCTGCATGTTC
TGCTGCTGCTATGGAAGAAGACTCAGAAGCATCTTCCTCAAGGATAGGTGATAGCTCACAGGGAGACAAC
AATTTGCAAAAATTAGGCCCTGATGATGTGTCTGTGGATATTGATGCCATTAGAAGGGTCTACACCAGAT
TGCTCTCTAATGAAAAAATTGAAACTGCCTTTCTCAATGCACTTGTATATTTGTCACCTAACGTGGAATG
TGACTTGACGTATCACAATGTATACTCTCGAGATCCTAATTATCTGAATTTGTTCATTATCGTAATGGAG
AATAGAAATCTCCACAGTCCTGAATATCTGGAAATGGCTTTGCCATTATTTTGCAAAGCGATGAGCAAGC
TACCCCTTGCAGCCCAAGGAAAACTGATCAGACTGTGGTCTAAATACAATGCAGACCAGATTCGGAGAAT
GATGGAGACATTTCAGCAACTTATTACTTATAAAGTCATAAGCAATGAATTTAACAGTCGAAATCTAGTG
AATGATGATGATGCCATTGTTGCTGCTTCGAAGTGCTTGAAAATGGTTTACTATGCAAATGTAGTGGGAG
GGGAAGTGGACACAAATCACAATGAAGAAGATGATGAAGAGCCCATCCCTGAGTCCAGCGAGCTGACACT
TCAGGAACTTTTGGGAGAAGAAAGAAGAAACAAGAAAGGTCCTCGAGTGGACCCCCTGGAAACTGAACTT
GGTGTTAAAACCCTGGATTGTCGAAAACCACTTATCCCTTTTGAAGAGTTTATTAATGAACCACTGAATG
AGGTTCTAGAAATGGATAAAGATTATACTTTTTTCAAAGTAGAAACAGAGAACAAATTCTCTTTTATGAC
ATGTCCCTTTATATTGAATGCTGTCACAAAGAATTTGGGATTATATTATGACAATAGAATTCGCATGTAC
AGTGAACGAAGAATCACTGTTCTCTACAGCTTAGTTCAAGGACAGCAGTTGAATCCATATTTGAGACTCA
AAGTTAGACGTGACCATATCATAGATGATGCACTTGTCCGGCTAGAGATGATCGCTATGGAAAATCCTGC
AGACTTGAAGAAGCAGTTGTATGTGGAATTTGAAGGAGAACAAGGAGTTGATGAGGGAGGTGTTTCCAAA
GAATTTTTTCAGCTGGTTGTGGAGGAAATCTTCAATCCAGATATTGGTATGTTCACATACGATGAATCTA
CAAAATTGTTTTGGTTTAATCCATCTTCTTTTGAAACTGAGGGTCAGTTTACTCTGATTGGCATAGTACT
GGGTCTGGCTATTTACAATAACTGTATACTGGATGTACATTTTCCCATGGTTGTCTACAGGAAGCTAATG
GGGAAAAAAGGAACTTTTCGTGACTTGGGAGACTCTCACCCAGTTCTATATCAGAGTTTAAAAGATTTAT
TGGAGTATGAAGGGAATGTGGAAGATGACATGATGATCACTTTCCAGATATCACAGACAGATCTTTTTGG
TAACCCAATGATGTATGATCTAAAGGAAAATGGTGATAAAATTCCAATTACAAATGAAAACAGGAAGGAA
TTTGTCAATCTTTATTCTGACTACATTCTCAATAAATCAGTAGAAAAACAGTTCAAGGCTTTTCGGAGAG
GTTTTCATATGGTGACCAATGAATCTCCCTTAAAGTACTTATTCAGACCAGAAGAAATTGAATTGCTTAT
ATGTGGAAGCCGGAATCTAGATTTCCAAGCACTAGAAGAAACTACAGAATATGACGGTGGCTATACCAGG
GACTCTGTTCTGATTAGGGAGTTCTGGGAAATCGTTCATTCATTTACAGATGAACAGAAAAGACTCTTCT
TGCAGTTTACAACGGGCACAGACAGAGCACCTGTGGGAGGACTAGGAAAATTAAAGATGATTATAGCCAA
AAATGGCCCAGACACAGAAAGGTTACCTACATCTCATACTTGCTTTAATGTGCTTTTACTTCCGGAATAC
TCAAGCAAAGAAAAACTTAAAGAGAGATTGTTGAAGGCCATCACGTATGCCAAAGGATTTGGCATGCTGT
AATACCCAACTTTCTTGTACAAAGTGGTTCGATAACGAATTCTACCGGGTAGGGGAGGCGCTTTTCCCAA
GGCAGTCTGGAGCATGCGCTTTAGCAGCCCCGCTGGGCACTTGGCGCTACACAAGTGGCCTCTGGCCTCG
CACACATTCCACATCCACCGGTAGGCGCCAACCGGCTCCGTTCTTTGGTGGCCCCTTCGCGCCACCTTCT
ACTCCTCCCCTAGTCAGGAAGTTCCCCCCCGCCCCGCAGCTCGCGTCGTGCAGGACGTGACAAATGGAAG
TAGCACGTCTCACTAGTCTCGTGCAGATGGACAGCACCGCTGAGCAATGGAAGCGGGTAGGCCTTTGGGG
CAGCGGCCAATAGCAGCTTTGCTCCTTCGCTTTCTGGGCTCAGAGGCTGGGAAGGGGTGGGTCCGGGGGC
GGGCTCAGGGGCGGGCTCAGGGGCGGGGCGGGCGCCCGAAGGTCCTCCGGAGGCCCGGCATTCTGCACGC
TTCAAAAGCGCACGTCTGCCGCGCTGTTCTCCTCTTCCTCATCTCCGGGCCTTTCGACCTGCAGCCCAAG
CTTACCATGACCGAGTACAAGCCCACGGTGCGCCTCGCCACCCGCGACGACGTCCCCAGGGCCGTACGCA
CCCTCGCCGCCGCGTTCGCCGACTACCCCGCCACGCGCCACACCGTCGATCCGGACCGCCACATCGAGCG
GGTCACCGAGCTGCAAGAACTCTTCCTCACGCGCGTCGGGCTCGACATCGGCAAGGTGTGGGTCGCGGAC
GACGGCGCCGCGGTGGCGGTCTGGACCACGCCGGAGAGCGTCGAAGCGGGGGCGGTGTTCGCCGAGATCG
GCCCGCGCATGGCCGAGTTGAGCGGTTCCCGGCTGGCCGCGCAGCAACAGATGGAAGGCCTCCTGGCGCC
GCACCGGCCCAAGGAGCCCGCGTGGTTCCTGGCCACCGTCGGCGTCTCGCCCGACCACCAGGGCAAGGGT
CTGGGCAGCGCCGTCGTGCTCCCCGGAGTGGAGGCGGCCGAGCGCGCCGGGGTGCCCGCCTTCCTGGAGA
CCTCCGCGCCCCGCAACCTCCCCTTCTACGAGCGGCTCGGCTTCACCGTCACCGCCGACGTCGAGGTGCC
CGAAGGACCGCGCACCTGGTGCATGACCCGCAAGCCCGGTGCCTGACGCCCGCCCCACGACCCGCAGCGC
CCGACCGAAAGGAGCGCACGACCCCATGCATCGATAGATCCTAATCAACCTCTGGATTACAAAATTTGTG
AAAGATTGACTGGTATTCTTAACTATGTTGCTCCTTTTACGCTATGTGGATACGCTGCTTTAATGCCTTT
GTATCATGCTATTGCTTCCCGTATGGCTTTCATTTTCTCCTCCTTGTATAAATCCTGGTTGCTGTCTCTT
TATGAGGAGTTGTGGCCCGTTGTCAGGCAACGTGGCGTGGTGTGCACTGTGTTTGCTGACGCAACCCCCA
CTGGTTGGGGCATTGCCACCACCTGTCAGCTCCTTTCCGGGACTTTCGCTTTCCCCCTCCCTATTGCCAC
GGCGGAACTCATCGCCGCCTGCCTTGCCCGCTGCTGGACAGGGGCTCGGCTGTTGGGCACTGACAATTCC
GTGGTGTTGTCGGGGAAATCATCGTCCTTTCCTTGGCTGCTCGCCTGTGTTGCCACCTGGATTCTGCGCG
GGACGTCCTTCTGCTACGTCCCTTCGGCCCTCAATCCAGCGGACCTTCCTTCCCGCGGCCTGCTGCCGGC
TCTGCGGCCTCTTCCGCGTCTTCGCCTTCGCCCTCAGACGAGTCGGATCTCCCTTTGGGCCGCCTCCCCG
CCTGAGATCCTTTAAGACCAATGACTTACAAGGCAGCTGTAGATCTTAGCCACTTTTTAAAAGAAAAGGG
GGGACTGGAAGGGCTAATTCACTCCCAACGAAGACAAGATCTGCTTTTTGCTTGTACTGGGTCTCTCTGG
TTAGACCAGATCTGAGCCTGGGAGCTCTCTGGCTAACTAGGGAACCCACTGCTTAAGCCTCAATAAAGCT
TGCCTTGAGTGCTTCAAGTAGTGTGTGCCCGTCTGTTGTGTGACTCTGGTAACTAGAGATCCCTCAGACC
CTTTTAGTCAGTGTGGAAAATCTCTAGCAGTAGTAGTTCATGTCATCTTATTATTCAGTATTTATAACTT
GCAAAGAAATGAATATCAGAGAGTGAGAGGCCCGGGTTAATTAAGGAAAGGGCTAGATCATTCTTGAAGA
CGAAAGGGCCTCGTGATACGCCTATTTTTATAGGTTAATGTCATGATAATAATGGTTTCTTAGACGTCAG
GTGGCACTTTTCGGGGAAATGTGCGCGGAACCCCTATTTGTTTATTTTTCTAAATACATTCAAATATGTA
TCCGCTCATGAGACAATAACCCTGATAAATGCTTCAATAATATTGAAAAAGGAAGAGTATGAGTATTCAA
CATTTCCGTGTCGCCCTTATTCCCTTTTTTGCGGCATTTTGCCTTCCTGTTTTTGCTCACCCAGAAACGC
TGGTGAAAGTAAAAGATGCTGAAGATCAGTTGGGTGCACGAGTGGGTTACATCGAACTGGATCTCAACAG
CGGTAAGATCCTTGAGAGTTTTCGCCCCGAAGAACGTTTTCCAATGATGAGCACTTTTAAAGTTCTGCTA
TGTGGCGCGGTATTATCCCGTGTTGACGCCGGGCAAGAGCAACTCGGTCGCCGCATACACTATTCTCAGA
ATGACTTGGTTGAGTACTCACCAGTCACAGAAAAGCATCTTACGGATGGCATGACAGTAAGAGAATTATG
CAGTGCTGCCATAACCATGAGTGATAACACTGCGGCCAACTTACTTCTGACAACGATCGGAGGACCGAAG
GAGCTAACCGCTTTTTTGCACAACATGGGGGATCATGTAACTCGCCTTGATCGTTGGGAACCGGAGCTGA
ATGAAGCCATACCAAACGACGAGCGTGACACCACGATGCCTGTAGCAATGGCAACAACGTTGCGCAAACT
ATTAACTGGCGAACTACTTACTCTAGCTTCCCGGCAACAATTAATAGACTGGATGGAGGCGGATAAAGTT
GCAGGACCACTTCTGCGCTCGGCCCTTCCGGCTGGCTGGTTTATTGCTGATAAATCTGGAGCCGGTGAGC
GTGGGTCTCGCGGTATCATTGCAGCACTGGGGCCAGATGGTAAGCCCTCCCGTATCGTAGTTATCTACAC
GACGGGGAGTCAGGCAACTATGGATGAACGAAATAGACAGATCGCTGAGATAGGTGCCTCACTGATTAAG
CATTGGTAACTGTCAGACCAAGTTTACTCATATATACTTTAGATTGATTTAAAACTTCATTTTTAATTTA
AAAGGATCTAGGTGAAGATCCTTTTTGATAATCTCATGACCAAAATCCCTTAACGTGAGTTTTCGTTCCA
CTGAGCGTCAGACCCCGTAGAAAAGATCAAAGGATCTTCTTGAGATCCTTTTTTTCTGCGCGTAATCTGC
TGCTTGCAAACAAAAAAACCACCGCTACCAGCGGTGGTTTGTTTGCCGGATCAAGAGCTACCAACTCTTT
TTCCGAAGGTAACTGGCTTCAGCAGAGCGCAGATACCAAATACTGTTCTTCTAGTGTAGCCGTAGTTAGG
CCACCACTTCAAGAACTCTGTAGCACCGCCTACATACCTCGCTCTGCTAATCCTGTTACCAGTGGCTGCT
GCCAGTGGCGATAAGTCGTGTCTTACCGGGTTGGACTCAAGACGATAGTTACCGGATAAGGCGCAGCGGT
CGGGCTGAACGGGGGGTTCGTGCACACAGCCCAGCTTGGAGCGAACGACCTACACCGAACTGAGATACCT
ACAGCGTGAGCTATGAGAAAGCGCCACGCTTCCCGAAGGGAGAAAGGCGGACAGGTATCCGGTAAGCGGC
AGGGTCGGAACAGGAGAGCGCACGAGGGAGCTTCCAGGGGGAAACGCCTGGTATCTTTATAGTCCTGTCG
GGTTTCGCCACCTCTGACTTGAGCGTCGATTTTTGTGATGCTCGTCAGGGGGGCGGAGCCTATGGAAAAA
CGCCAGCAACGCGGCCTTTTTACGGTTCCTGGCCTTTTGCTGGCCTTTTGCTCACATGTTCTTTCCTGCG
TTATCCCCTGATTCTGTGGATAACCGTATTACCGCCTTTGAGTGAGCTGATACCGCTCGCCGCAGCCGAA
CGACCGAGCGCAGCGAGTCAGTGAGCGAGGAAGCGGAAGAGCGCCCAATACGCAAACCGCCTCTCCCCGC
GCGTTGGCCGATTCATTAATGCAGCAAGCTCATGGCTGACTAATTTTTTTTATTTATGCAGAGGCCGAGG
CCGCCTCGGCCTCTGAGCTATTCCAGAAGTAGTGAGGAGGCTTTTTTGGAGGCCTAGGCTTTTGCAAAAA
GCTCCCCGTGGCACGACAGGTTTCCCGACTGGAAAGCGGGCAGTGAGCGCAACGCAATTAATGTGAGTTA
GCTCACTCATTAGGCACCCCAGGCTTTACACTTTATGCTTCCGGCTCGTATGTTGTGTGGAATTGTGAGC
GGATAACAATTTCACACAGGAAACAGCTATGACATGATTACGAATTTCACAAATAAAGCATTTTTTTCAC
TGCATTCTAGTTGTGGTTTGTCCAAACTCATCAATGTATCTTATCATGTCTGGATCAACTGGATAACTCA
AGCTAACCAAAATCATCCCAAACTTCCCACCCCATACCCTATTACCACTGCCAATTACCTGTGGTTTCAT
TTACTCTAAACCTGTGATTCCTCTGAATTATTTTCATTTTAAAGAAATTGTATTTGTTAAATATGTACTA
CAAACTTAGTAGT
Features (pLannotate 1.2.2; 31 found; start..end, strand, type, name):
    377..634     +  LTR            5' LTR (truncated): truncated 5' long terminal repeat (LTR) from HIV-1
    681..806     +  misc_feature   HIV-1 Ψ: packaging signal of human immunodeficiency virus type 1
    790..1128    +  CDS            HIV-1 gag (fragment): gag protein from human immunodeficiency virus 1; gag
   1303..1536    +  misc_feature   RRE: The Rev response element (RRE) of HIV-1 allows for Rev-dependent mRNA export from the nucleus to the cytoplasm.
   1913..2013    +  CDS            Rev (fragment): human immunodeficiency virus 1 (HIV-1) Rev protein; rev; enhances nuclear export of unspliced and incompletely spliced viral mRNAs
   2058..2175    +  misc_feature   cPPT/CTS: central polypurine tract and central termination sequence of HIV-1
   2227..2530    +  enhancer       CMV enhancer: human cytomegalovirus immediate early enhancer
   2531..2734    +  promoter       CMV promoter: human cytomegalovirus (CMV) immediate early promoter
   2736..2755    +  promoter       PLtetO-1 promoter (fragment): modified phage lambda PL promoter with tet operator sites (Lutz and Bujard, 1997)
   2757..2776    +  promoter       PLtetO-1 promoter (fragment): modified phage lambda PL promoter with tet operator sites (Lutz and Bujard, 1997)
   2784..2817    +  promoter       TRE3GV promoter (fragment): 3rd-generation Tet-responsive promoter that can be activated by binding of Tet-On® 3G, optimized for retroviral and lentiviral vectors
   2908..2934    +  CDS            3xHA (fragment): three tandem HA epitope tags
   2951..2968    +  protein_bind   attB1 (fragment): mutant version of attB; core recombination site for the Gateway® BP reaction BP Clonase™
   2974..5529    +  CDS            UBE3A: UBE3A_HUMAN - Also known as E6AP From Homo sapiens (Human).
   5534..5558    -  protein_bind   attB2: mutant version of attB; recombination site for the Gateway® BP reaction BP Clonase™
   5577..6076    +  promoter       PGK promoter: mouse phosphoglycerate kinase 1 promoter
   6097..6696    +  CDS            PuroR: puromycin N-acetyltransferase; pac from Streptomyces alboniger; confers resistance to puromycin
   6763..7351    +  misc_feature   WPRE: woodchuck hepatitis virus posttranscriptional regulatory element
   7359..7424    +  CDS            nef (fragment): NEF_HV1Z2 - Experimental evidence at protein level: Swiss-Prot protein existence level 1. Extracellular Nef protein targets CD4(+) T-lymphocytes for apoptosis by interacting with CXCR4 surface receptors. From Human immunodeficiency virus type 1 group M subtype D (isolate Z2/CDC-Z34) (HIV-1).
   7426..7659    +  LTR            3' LTR (ΔU3): self-inactivating 3' long terminal repeat (LTR) from HIV-1
   7864..7968    +  promoter       AmpR promoter: bla
   7969..8829    +  CDS            AmpR: β-lactamase; bla; confers resistance to ampicillin, carbenicillin, and related antibiotics
   9000..9588    +  rep_origin     ori: high-copy-number ColE1/pMB1/pBR322/pUC origin of replication
   9771..9825    +  CDS            lacI (fragment): lac repressor; lacI; The lac repressor binds to the lac operator to inhibit transcription in E. coli. This inhibition can be relieved by adding lactose or isopropyl-β-D-thiogalactopyranoside (IPTG).
   9831..9924    +  rep_origin     SV40 ori (fragment): SV40 origin of replication
   9949..9986    +  CDS            lacI (fragment): lac repressor; lacI; The lac repressor binds to the lac operator to inhibit transcription in E. coli. This inhibition can be relieved by adding lactose or isopropyl-β-D-thiogalactopyranoside (IPTG).
   9999..10020   +  protein_bind   CAP binding site: CAP binding activates transcription in the presence of cAMP. E. coli catabolite activator protein
  10035..10065   +  promoter       lac promoter: promoter for the E. coli lac operon
  10073..10089   +  protein_bind   lac operator: The lac repressor binds to the lac operator to inhibit transcription in E. coli. This inhibition can be relieved by adding lactose or isopropyl-β-D-thiogalactopyranoside (IPTG). lac repressor encoded by lacI
  10123..10206   +  polyA_signal   SV40 poly(A) signal (fragment): SV40 polyadenylation signal
  10373..329     +  CDS            nef (fragment) (across the origin): NEF_HV1BR - Experimental evidence at protein level: Swiss-Prot protein existence level 1. Extracellular Nef protein targets CD4(+) T-lymphocytes for apoptosis by interacting with CXCR4 surface receptors (PubMed:14990729). From Human immunodeficiency virus type 1 group M subtype B (isolate BRU/LAI) (HIV-1).
