[The description below was written by a language model from this plasmid's Addgene catalogue record and pLannotate feature annotations shown in this document.]
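Description:
PHAGE-P CMVt N-HA hE6-AP I (G20V) is an HIV-1-based lentiviral expression vector of about 10.4 kb, built on the PHAGE backbone, for producing an HA-tagged point mutant of human UBE3A (E6-AP, isoform I) in mammalian cells. It is propagated in E. coli through a high-copy ColE1/pUC-type origin with ampicillin selection (AmpR/β-lactamase). The viral portion carries a truncated 5' LTR, the Ψ packaging signal with an adjoining gag fragment, the Rev response element for Rev-dependent export of the genomic RNA, the cPPT/CTS, a WPRE to boost transcript expression, and a ΔU3 self-inactivating 3' LTR. The vector genome can therefore be packaged when helper functions are supplied in trans, and it integrates without active LTR promoter function.

The payload is driven by the CMV enhancer and immediate-early promoter. Immediately downstream, the annotation detects short tet-operator-containing fragments, consistent with the "CMVt" name and suggesting a tetracycline-repressor-regulatable CMV promoter, although the record does not describe inducibility explicitly. An N-terminal HA epitope supplied by the backbone precedes the 2,556 bp UBE3A open reading frame. The insert is flanked by attB1 and attB2 sites left by Gateway recombination. A separate mouse PGK promoter drives puromycin N-acetyltransferase, allowing selection of transduced cells.

The G20V substitution lies in the zinc-binding N-terminal AZUL domain of UBE3A. According to the associated publication, Angelman syndrome-associated mutations in this domain were examined for their effect on binding of the ubiquitin ligase to the proteasome. The construct suits stable expression and HA-based detection or pull-down of this mutant.
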