Addgene plasmid #119308: PHAGE-P CMVt N-HA hE6-AP I (G20V)
Purpose: lentiviral vector for expression of HA-Tagged E6-AP I (G20V) in mammalian cells
Depositing lab: Peter Howley. Depositing organization: Harvard Medical School. Publication: Angelman syndrome-associated point mutations in the Zn-binding N-terminal (AZUL) domain of UBE3A ubiquitin ligase inhibit binding to the proteasome. Kuhnle S, Martinez-Noel G, Leclere F, Hayes SD, Harper JW, Howley PM. J Biol Chem. 2018 Sep 26. pii: RA118.004653. doi: 10.1074/jbc.RA118.004653. PubMed 30257870.
Backbone
  Vector backbone: PHAGE
  Backbone size w/o insert (bp): 7818
  Total vector size (bp): 10374
  Vector type: Lentiviral
  Selectable markers: Puromycin
Growth in bacteria
  Bacterial resistance: Ampicillin, 100 μg/mL
  Growth temperature: 37°C
  Growth strain: NEB Stable
  Copy number: Unknown
Gene/Insert
  Gene/Insert name: E6-AP I (G20V) (alt name: UBE3A)
  Species: H. sapiens (human)
  Insert size (bp): 2556
  Mutation: G20V
  Entrez Gene: UBE3A (a.k.a. ANCR, AS, E6-AP, EPVE6AP, HPVE6A, PIX1)
  Promoter: CMV
  Tag / fusion protein: HA (N terminal on backbone)
  Cloning method: Gateway Cloning
  Sequencing primers: 5′ CMV-F; 3′ MSCV-rev
Terms and licenses: Academic/Nonprofit Terms; Industry Terms: Not Available to Industry
How to cite: PHAGE-P CMVt N-HA hE6-AP I (G20V) was a gift from Peter Howley (Addgene plasmid # 119308 ; http://n2t.net/addgene:119308 ; RRID:Addgene_119308)
